LOCUS       Exported 6533 bp ds-DNA circular SYN 12-MAY-2021
DEFINITION  Detect the short Mitochondria-Endoplasmic reticulum contact .
ACCESSION   .
VERSION     .
KEYWORDS    SPLICS Mt-ER Short P2A
SOURCE      synthetic DNA construct
  ORGANISM  synthetic DNA construct
REFERENCE   1 (bases 1 to 6533)
  AUTHORS   Vallese F, Catoni C, Cieri D, Barazzuol L, Ramirez O, Calore V,
            Bonora M, Giamogante F, Pinton P, Brini M, Cali T
  TITLE     An expanded palette of improved SPLICS reporters detects multiple
            organelle contacts in vitro and in vivo.
  JOURNAL   Nat Commun. 2020 Nov 27;11(1):6069. doi: 10.1038/s41467-020-19892-6.
  PUBMED    33247103
REFERENCE   2 (bases 1 to 6533)
  AUTHORS   .
  TITLE     Direct Submission
  JOURNAL   Exported May 12, 2021 from SnapGene Server 1.1.58
            http://www.snapgene.com
FEATURES             Location/Qualifiers
     source          1..6533
                     /organism="synthetic DNA construct"
                     /mol_type="other DNA"
     primer_bind     complement(44..63)
                     /label=pRS-marker
                     /note="pRS vectors, use to sequence yeast selectable
                     marker"
     enhancer        235..614
                     /label=CMV enhancer
                     /note="human cytomegalovirus immediate early enhancer"
     promoter        615..818
                     /label=CMV promoter
                     /note="human cytomegalovirus (CMV) immediate early
                     promoter"
     primer_bind     769..789
                     /label=CMV-F
                     /note="Human CMV immediate early promoter, forward primer"
     primer_bind     863..882
                     /label=T7
                     /note="T7 promoter, forward primer"
     promoter        863..881
                     /label=T7 promoter
                     /note="promoter for bacteriophage T7 RNA polymerase"
     CDS             922..969
                     /codon_start=1
                     /product="11th beta-strand of superfolder GFP"
                     /label=GFP11
                     /note="associates with GFP(1-10), consisting of the first
                     10 beta-strands, to reconstitute fluorescent GFP (Cabantous
                     et al., 2005; Kamiyama et al., 2016)"
                     /translation="RDHMVLHEYVNAAGIT"
     CDS             1246..1302
                     /codon_start=1
                     /product="2A peptide from porcine teschovirus-1
                     polyprotein"
                     /label=P2A
                     /note="Eukaryotic ribosomes fail to insert a peptide bond
                     between the Gly and Pro residues, yielding separate
                     polypeptides."
                     /translation="ATNFSLLKQAGDVEENPGP"
     promoter        complement(2085..2103)
                     /label=SP6 promoter
                     /note="promoter for bacteriophage SP6 RNA polymerase"
     primer_bind     complement(2086..2103)
                     /label=SP6
                     /note="SP6 promoter, forward primer"
     primer_bind     complement(2123..2140)
                     /label=BGH-rev
                     /note="Bovine growth hormone terminator, reverse primer.
                     Also called BGH reverse"
     polyA_signal    2129..2353
                     /label=bGH poly(A) signal
                     /note="bovine growth hormone polyadenylation signal"
     rep_origin      2399..2827
                     /direction=RIGHT
                     /label=f1 ori
                     /note="f1 bacteriophage origin of replication; arrow
                     indicates direction of (+) strand synthesis"
     primer_bind     complement(2486..2505)
                     /label=F1ori-R
                     /note="F1 origin, reverse primer"
     primer_bind     2696..2717
                     /label=F1ori-F
                     /note="F1 origin, forward primer"
     primer_bind     complement(2836..2856)
                     /label=pBABE 3'
                     /note="SV40 enhancer, reverse primer for pBABE vectors"
     promoter        2841..3171
                     /label=SV40 promoter
                     /note="SV40 enhancer and early promoter"
     rep_origin      3022..3157
                     /label=SV40 ori
                     /note="SV40 origin of replication"
     primer_bind     3084..3103
                     /label=SV40pro-F
                     /note="SV40 promoter/origin, forward primer"
     CDS             3238..4032
                     /codon_start=1
                     /gene="aph(3')-II (or nptII)"
                     /product="aminoglycoside phosphotransferase from Tn5"
                     /label=NeoR/KanR
                     /note="confers resistance to neomycin, kanamycin, and G418
                     (Geneticin(R))"
                     /translation="MIEQDGLHAGSPAAWVERLFGYDWAQQTIGCSDAAVFRLSAQGRP
                     VLFVKTDLSGALNELQDEAARLSWLATTGVPCAAVLDVVTEAGRDWLLLGEVPGQDLLS
                     SHLAPAEKVSIMADAMRRLHTLDPATCPFDHQAKHRIERARTRMEAGLVDQDDLDEEHQ
                     GLAPAELFARLKARMPDGEDLVVTHGDACLPNIMVENGRFSGFIDCGRLGVADRYQDIA
                     LATRDIAEELGGEWADRFLVLYGIAAPDSQRIAFYRLLDEFF"
     primer_bind     complement(3292..3311)
                     /label=Neo-R
                     /note="Neomycin resistance gene, reverse primer"
     primer_bind     3902..3921
                     /label=Neo-F
                     /note="Neomycin resistance gene, forward primer"
     polyA_signal    4206..4327
                     /label=SV40 poly(A) signal
                     /note="SV40 polyadenylation signal"
     primer_bind     complement(4243..4262)
                     /label=SV40pA-R
                     /note="SV40 polyA, reverse primer"
     primer_bind     4297..4316
                     /label=EBV-rev
                     /note="SV40 polyA terminator, reverse primer"
     primer_bind     complement(4376..4392)
                     /label=M13 rev
                     /note="common sequencing primer, one of multiple similar
                     variants"
     primer_bind     complement(4376..4392)
                     /label=M13 Reverse
                     /note="In lacZ gene. Also called M13-rev"
     primer_bind     complement(4389..4411)
                     /label=M13/pUC Reverse
                     /note="In lacZ gene"
     protein_bind    4400..4416
                     /label=lac operator
                     /bound_moiety="lac repressor encoded by lacI"
                     /note="The lac repressor binds to the lac operator to
                     inhibit transcription in E. coli. This inhibition can be
                     relieved by adding lactose or
                     isopropyl-beta-D-thiogalactopyranoside (IPTG)."
     promoter        complement(4424..4454)
                     /label=lac promoter
                     /note="promoter for the E. coli lac operon"
     protein_bind    4469..4490
                     /label=CAP binding site
                     /bound_moiety="E. coli catabolite activator protein"
                     /note="CAP binding activates transcription in the presence
                     of cAMP."
     primer_bind     complement(4607..4624)
                     /label=L4440
                     /note="L4440 vector, forward primer"
     rep_origin      complement(4778..5366)
                     /direction=LEFT
                     /label=ori
                     /note="high-copy-number ColE1/pMB1/pBR322/pUC origin of
                     replication"
     primer_bind     complement(4858..4877)
                     /label=pBR322ori-F
                     /note="pBR322 origin, forward primer"
     CDS             complement(5537..6397)
                     /codon_start=1
                     /gene="bla"
                     /product="beta-lactamase"
                     /label=AmpR
                     /note="confers resistance to ampicillin, carbenicillin, and
                     related antibiotics"
                     /translation="MSIQHFRVALIPFFAAFCLPVFAHPETLVKVKDAEDQLGARVGYI
                     ELDLNSGKILESFRPEERFPMMSTFKVLLCGAVLSRIDAGQEQLGRRIHYSQNDLVEYS
                     PVTEKHLTDGMTVRELCSAAITMSDNTAANLLLTTIGGPKELTAFLHNMGDHVTRLDRW
                     EPELNEAIPNDERDTTMPVAMATTLRKLLTGELLTLASRQQLIDWMEADKVAGPLLRSA
                     LPAGWFIADKSGAGERGSRGIIAALGPDGKPSRIVVIYTTGSQATMDERNRQIAEIGAS
                     LIKHW"
     primer_bind     6160..6179
                     /label=Amp-R
                     /note="Ampicillin resistance gene, reverse primer"
     promoter        complement(6398..6502)
                     /gene="bla"
                     /label=AmpR promoter
ORIGIN
        1 gacggatcgg gagatctccc gatcccctat ggtcgactct cagtacaatc tgctctgatg
       61 ccgcatagtt aagccagtat ctgctccctg cttgtgtgtt ggaggtcgct gagtagtgcg
      121 cgagcaaaat ttaagctaca acaaggcaag gcttgaccga caattgcatg aagaatctgc
      181 ttagggttag gcgttttgcg ctgcttcgcg atgtacgggc cagatatacg cgttgacatt
      241 gattattgac tagttattaa tagtaatcaa ttacggggtc attagttcat agcccatata
      301 tggagttccg cgttacataa cttacggtaa atggcccgcc tggctgaccg cccaacgacc
      361 cccgcccatt gacgtcaata atgacgtatg ttcccatagt aacgccaata gggactttcc
      421 attgacgtca atgggtggac tatttacggt aaactgccca cttggcagta catcaagtgt
      481 atcatatgcc aagtacgccc cctattgacg tcaatgacgg taaatggccc gcctggcatt
      541 atgcccagta catgacctta tgggactttc ctacttggca gtacatctac gtattagtca
      601 tcgctattac catggtgatg cggttttggc agtacatcaa tgggcgtgga tagcggtttg
      661 actcacgggg atttccaagt ctccacccca ttgacgtcaa tgggagtttg ttttggcacc
      721 aaaatcaacg ggactttcca aaatgtcgta acaactccgc cccattgacg caaatgggcg
      781 gtaggcgtgt acggtgggag gtctatataa gcagagctct ctggctaact agagaaccca
      841 ctgcttactg gcttatcgaa attaatacga ctcactatag ggagacccaa gcttggtacc
      901 gagctcggat ccgccaccat gcgggaccac atggtgctgc acgagtacgt gaacgccgct
      961 ggcatcacag gcggagatgg cggatctggc ggcggaagca agctgagagt gttcctggcc
     1021 ctgcccatca tcatggtggt ggccttcagc atgtgcatca tctgcctgct gatggccggc
     1081 gacacctgga cagagacact ggcctacgtg ctgttctggg gcgtggccag catcggcacc
     1141 tttttcatca tcctgtacaa cggcaaggac ttcgtggacg cccccagact ggtgcagaaa
     1201 gagaagatcg accccgggct taaggagctc gcatgcggaa gcggagctac taacttcagc
     1261 ctgctgaagc aggctggaga cgtggaggag aaccctggac ctagatctga attcatggtg
     1321 ggccggaaca gcgccatcgc cgcgggcgtg tgcggtgccc tcttcatagg gtactgcatc
     1381 tactttgacc gcaaaaggcg gagtgacccc aactccaaag gagaagaact gtttaccggc
     1441 gtggtgccaa ttctcgtgga actggatggc gatgtgaatg gccacaaatt ttctgtcaga
     1501 ggagagggtg aaggtgatgc cacaatcgga aagctcaccc tgaaattcat ctgcaccact
     1561 ggaaagctcc ctgtgccatg gccaacactg gtcactaccc tgacctacgg cgtgcagtgc
     1621 ttttccagat acccagacca tatgaagagg catgactttt tcaagagcgc catgcccgag
     1681 ggctatgtgc aggagagaac catctctttc aaagatgacg ggaaatacaa gacccgcgct
     1741 gtggtcaagt tcgaaggaga cacactggtg aatagaatcg agttgaaggg cacagacttt
     1801 aaggaagatg gaaacattct cggccacaag ctggaataca actttaactc ccacaatgtg
     1861 tacatcacag ccgacaagca aaagaatggc atcaaggcta acttcacagt cagacacaac
     1921 gtcgaggatg gaagcgtgca gctggccgac cattatcaac agaacactcc aatcggcgac
     1981 ggccctgtgc tcctcccaga caaccattac ctgtccaccc agacagtcct gagcaaagat
     2041 ccaaatgaaa aaggaacata actcgagcct ctagagggcc ctattctata gtgtcaccta
     2101 aatgctagag ctcgctgatc agcctcgact gtgccttcta gttgccagcc atctgttgtt
     2161 tgcccctccc ccgtgccttc cttgaccctg gaaggtgcca ctcccactgt cctttcctaa
     2221 taaaatgagg aaattgcatc gcattgtctg agtaggtgtc attctattct ggggggtggg
     2281 gtggggcagg acagcaaggg ggaggattgg gaagacaata gcaggcatgc tggggatgcg
     2341 gtgggctcta tggcttctga ggcggaaaga accagctggg gctctagggg gtatccccnn
     2401 nnnnnnnnnn nnnnnnnnnn nnnnnnnnnn nnnnnnnnnn nnnnnnnnnn nnnnnnnnnn
     2461 nnnnnnnnnn nnnnnnnnnn nnnnnnnnnn nnnnnnnnnn nnnnnnnnnn nnnnnnnnnn
     2521 nncgccggct ttccccgtca agctctaaat cggggcannn nnnnnnnnnn nnnnnnnnnn
     2581 nnnnnnnnnn nnnnnnnnnn nnnnnnnnnn nnnnannnnn nnnnnnnnnn nnnnnnnnnn
     2641 nnnnnnnnnn nnnnnnnnnn nnnncctttg acgttggagt ccacgttctt taatagtgga
     2701 ctcttgttcc aaactggaac aacactcaac cctatctcgg tctattcttt tgatttataa
     2761 gggattttgg ggatttcggc ctattggtta aaaaatgagc tgatttaaca aaaatttaac
     2821 gcgaattaat tctgtggaat gtgtgtcagt tagggtgtgg aaagtcccca ggctccccag
     2881 gcaggcagaa gtatgcaaag catgcatctc aattagtcag caaccaggtg tggaaagtcc
     2941 ccaggctccc cagcaggcag aagtatgcaa agcatgcatc tcaattagtc agcaaccata
     3001 gtcccgcccc taactccgcc catcccgccc ctaactccgc ccagttccgc ccattctccg
     3061 ccccatggct gactaatttt ttttatttat gcagaggccg aggccgcctc tgcctctgag
     3121 ctattccaga agtagtgagg aggctttttt ggaggcctag gcttttgcaa aaagctcccg
     3181 ggagcttgta tatccatttt cggatctgat caagagacag gatgaggatc gtttcgcatg
     3241 attgaacaag atggattgca cgcaggttct ccggccgctt gggtggagag gctattcggc
     3301 tatgactggg cacaacagac aatcggctgc tctgatgccg ccgtgttccg gctgtcagcg
     3361 caggggcgcc cggttctttt tgtcaagacc gacctgtccg gtgccctgaa tgaactgcag
     3421 gacgaggcag cgcggctatc gtggctggcc acgacgggcg ttccttgcgc agctgtgctc
     3481 gacgttgtca ctgaagcggg aagggactgg ctgctattgg gcgaagtgcc ggggcaggat
     3541 ctcctgtcat ctcaccttgc tcctgccgag aaagtatcca tcatggctga tgcaatgcgg
     3601 cggctgcata cgcttgatcc ggctacctgc ccattcgacc accaagcgaa acatcgcatc
     3661 gagcgagcac gtactcggat ggaagccggt cttgtcgatc aggatgatct ggacgaagag
     3721 catcaggggc tcgcgccagc cgaactgttc gccaggctca aggcgcgcat gcccgacggc
     3781 gaggatctcg tcgtgaccca tggcgatgcc tgcttgccga atatcatggt ggaaaatggc
     3841 cgcttttctg gattcatcga ctgtggccgg ctgggtgtgg cggaccgcta tcaggacata
     3901 gcgttggcta cccgtgatat tgctgaagag cttggcggcg aatgggctga ccgcttcctc
     3961 gtgctttacg gtatcgccgc tcccgattcg cagcgcatcg ccttctatcg ccttcttgac
     4021 gagttcttct gagcgggact ctggggttcg aaatgaccga ccaagcgacg cccaacctgc
     4081 catcacgaga tttcgattcc accgccgcct tctatgaaag gttgggcttc ggaatcgttt
     4141 tccgggacgc cggctggatg atcctccagc gcggggatct catgctggag ttcttcgccc
     4201 accccaactt gtttattgca gcttataatg gttacaaata aagcaatagc atcacaaatt
     4261 tcacaaataa agcatttttt tcactgcatt ctagttgtgg tttgtccaaa ctcatcaatg
     4321 tatcttatca tgtctgtata ccgtcgacct ctagctagag cttggcgtaa tcatggtcat
     4381 agctgtttcc tgtgtgaaat tgttatccgc tcacaattcc acacaacata cgagccggaa
     4441 gcataaagtg taaagcctgg ggtgcctaat gagtgagcta actcacatta attgcgttgc
     4501 gctcactgcc cgctttccag tcgggaaacc tgtcgtgcca gctgcattaa tgaatcggcc
     4561 aacgcgcggg gagaggcggt ttgcgtattg ggcgctcttc cgcttcctcg ctcactgact
     4621 cgctgcgctc ggtcgttcgg ctgcggcgag cggtatcagc tcactcaaag gcggtaatac
     4681 ggttatccac agaatcaggg gataacgcag gaaagaacat gtgagcaaaa ggccagcaaa
     4741 aggccaggaa ccgtaaaaag gccgcgttgc tggcgttttt ccataggctc cgcccccctg
     4801 acgagcatca caaaaatcga cgctcaagtc agaggtggcg aaacccgaca ggactataaa
     4861 gataccaggc gtttccccct ggaagctccc tcgtgcgctc tcctgttccg accctgccgc
     4921 ttaccggata cctgtccgcc tttctccctt cgggaagcgt ggcgctttct caatgctcac
     4981 gctgtaggta tctcagttcg gtgtaggtcg ttcgctccaa gctgggctgt gtgcacgaac
     5041 cccccgttca gcccgaccgc tgcgccttat ccggtaacta tcgtcttgag tccaacccgg
     5101 taagacacga cttatcgcca ctggcagcag ccactggtaa caggattagc agagcgaggt
     5161 atgtaggcgg tgctacagag ttcttgaagt ggtggcctaa ctacggctac actagaagga
     5221 cagtatttgg tatctgcgct ctgctgaagc cagttacctt cggaaaaaga gttggtagct
     5281 cttgatccgg caaacaaacc accgctggta gcggtggttt ttttgtttgc aagcagcaga
     5341 ttacgcgcag aaaaaaagga tctcaagaag atcctttgat cttttctacg gggtctgacg
     5401 ctcagtggaa cgaaaactca cgttaaggga ttttggtcat gagattatca aaaaggatct
     5461 tcacctagat ccttttaaat taaaaatgaa gttttaaatc aatctaaagt atatatgagt
     5521 aaacttggtc tgacagttac caatgcttaa tcagtgaggc acctatctca gcgatctgtc
     5581 tatttcgttc atccatagtt gcctgactcc ccgtcgtgta gataactacg atacgggagg
     5641 gcttaccatc tggccccagt gctgcaatga taccgcgaga cccacgctca ccggctccag
     5701 atttatcagc aataaaccag ccagccggaa gggccgagcg cagaagtggt cctgcaactt
     5761 tatccgcctc catccagtct attaattgtt gccgggaagc tagagtaagt agttcgccag
     5821 ttaatagttt gcgcaacgtt gttgccattg ctacaggcat cgtggtgtca cgctcgtcgt
     5881 ttggtatggc ttcattcagc tccggttccc aacgatcaag gcgagttaca tgatccccca
     5941 tgttgtgcaa aaaagcggtt agctccttcg gtcctccgat cgttgtcaga agtaagttgg
     6001 ccgcagtgtt atcactcatg gttatggcag cactgcataa ttctcttact gtcatgccat
     6061 ccgtaagatg cttttctgtg actggtgagt actcaaccaa gtcattctga gaatagtgta
     6121 tgcggcgacc gagttgctct tgcccggcgt caatacggga taataccgcg ccacatagca
     6181 gaactttaaa agtgctcatc attggaaaac gttcttcggg gcgaaaactc tcaaggatct
     6241 taccgctgtt gagatccagt tcgatgtaac ccactcgtgc acccaactga tcttcagcat
     6301 cttttacttt caccagcgtt tctgggtgag caaaaacagg aaggcaaaat gccgcaaaaa
     6361 agggaataag ggcgacacgg aaatgttgaa tactcatact cttccttttt caatattatt
     6421 gaagcattta tcagggttat tgtctcatga gcggatacat atttgaatgt atttagaaaa
     6481 ataaacaaat aggggttccg cgcacatttc cccgaaaagt gccacctgac gtc
//
