LOCUS       Exported 6532 bp ds-DNA circular SYN 12-MAY-2021
DEFINITION  Detect the short Mitochondria-Endoplasmic reticulum contact .
ACCESSION   .
VERSION     .
KEYWORDS    SPLICS Mt-ER Short P2A
SOURCE      synthetic DNA construct
  ORGANISM  synthetic DNA construct
REFERENCE   1 (bases 1 to 6532)
  AUTHORS   Vallese F, Catoni C, Cieri D, Barazzuol L, Ramirez O, Calore V,
            Bonora M, Giamogante F, Pinton P, Brini M, Cali T
  TITLE     An expanded palette of improved SPLICS reporters detects multiple
            organelle contacts in vitro and in vivo.
  JOURNAL   Nat Commun. 2020 Nov 27;11(1):6069. doi: 10.1038/s41467-020-19892-6.
  PUBMED    33247103
REFERENCE   2 (bases 1 to 6532)
  AUTHORS   .
  TITLE     Direct Submission
  JOURNAL   Exported May 12, 2021 from SnapGene Server 1.1.58
            http://www.snapgene.com
FEATURES             Location/Qualifiers
     source          1..6532
                     /organism="synthetic DNA construct"
                     /mol_type="other DNA"
     primer_bind     complement(55..74)
                     /label=pRS-marker
                     /note="pRS vectors, use to sequence yeast selectable
                     marker"
     enhancer        246..625
                     /label=CMV enhancer
                     /note="human cytomegalovirus immediate early enhancer"
     promoter        626..829
                     /label=CMV promoter
                     /note="human cytomegalovirus (CMV) immediate early
                     promoter"
     primer_bind     780..800
                     /label=CMV-F
                     /note="Human CMV immediate early promoter, forward primer"
     primer_bind     874..893
                     /label=T7
                     /note="T7 promoter, forward primer"
     promoter        874..892
                     /label=T7 promoter
                     /note="promoter for bacteriophage T7 RNA polymerase"
     CDS             933..980
                     /codon_start=1
                     /product="11th beta-strand of superfolder GFP"
                     /label=GFP11
                     /note="associates with GFP(1-10), consisting of the first
                     10 beta-strands, to reconstitute fluorescent GFP (Cabantous
                     et al., 2005; Kamiyama et al., 2016)"
                     /translation="RDHMVLHEYVNAAGIT"
     CDS             1257..1313
                     /codon_start=1
                     /product="2A peptide from porcine teschovirus-1
                     polyprotein"
                     /label=P2A
                     /note="Eukaryotic ribosomes fail to insert a peptide bond
                     between the Gly and Pro residues, yielding separate
                     polypeptides."
                     /translation="ATNFSLLKQAGDVEENPGP"
     promoter        complement(2096..2114)
                     /label=SP6 promoter
                     /note="promoter for bacteriophage SP6 RNA polymerase"
     primer_bind     complement(2097..2114)
                     /label=SP6
                     /note="SP6 promoter, forward primer"
     primer_bind     complement(2134..2151)
                     /label=BGH-rev
                     /note="Bovine growth hormone terminator, reverse primer.
                     Also called BGH reverse"
     polyA_signal    2140..2364
                     /label=bGH poly(A) signal
                     /note="bovine growth hormone polyadenylation signal"
     rep_origin      2410..2838
                     /direction=RIGHT
                     /label=f1 ori
                     /note="f1 bacteriophage origin of replication; arrow
                     indicates direction of (+) strand synthesis"
     primer_bind     complement(2497..2516)
                     /label=F1ori-R
                     /note="F1 origin, reverse primer"
     primer_bind     2707..2728
                     /label=F1ori-F
                     /note="F1 origin, forward primer"
     primer_bind     complement(2847..2867)
                     /label=pBABE 3'
                     /note="SV40 enhancer, reverse primer for pBABE vectors"
     promoter        2852..3181
                     /label=SV40 promoter
                     /note="SV40 enhancer and early promoter"
     rep_origin      3032..3167
                     /label=SV40 ori
                     /note="SV40 origin of replication"
     primer_bind     3094..3113
                     /label=SV40pro-F
                     /note="SV40 promoter/origin, forward primer"
     CDS             3248..4042
                     /codon_start=1
                     /gene="aph(3')-II (or nptII)"
                     /product="aminoglycoside phosphotransferase from Tn5"
                     /label=NeoR/KanR
                     /note="confers resistance to neomycin, kanamycin, and G418
                     (Geneticin(R))"
                     /translation="MIEQDGLHAGSPAAWVERLFGYDWAQQTIGCSDAAVFRLSAQGRP
                     VLFVKTDLSGALNELQDEAARLSWLATTGVPCAAVLDVVTEAGRDWLLLGEVPGQDLLS
                     SHLAPAEKVSIMADAMRRLHTLDPATCPFDHQAKHRIERARTRMEAGLVDQDDLDEEHQ
                     GLAPAELFARLKARMPDGEDLVVTHGDACLPNIMVENGRFSGFIDCGRLGVADRYQDIA
                     LATRDIAEELGGEWADRFLVLYGIAAPDSQRIAFYRLLDEFF"
     primer_bind     complement(3302..3321)
                     /label=Neo-R
                     /note="Neomycin resistance gene, reverse primer"
     primer_bind     3912..3931
                     /label=Neo-F
                     /note="Neomycin resistance gene, forward primer"
     polyA_signal    4216..4337
                     /label=SV40 poly(A) signal
                     /note="SV40 polyadenylation signal"
     primer_bind     complement(4253..4272)
                     /label=SV40pA-R
                     /note="SV40 polyA, reverse primer"
     primer_bind     4307..4326
                     /label=EBV-rev
                     /note="SV40 polyA terminator, reverse primer"
     primer_bind     complement(4386..4402)
                     /label=M13 rev
                     /note="common sequencing primer, one of multiple similar
                     variants"
     primer_bind     complement(4386..4402)
                     /label=M13 Reverse
                     /note="In lacZ gene. Also called M13-rev"
     primer_bind     complement(4399..4421)
                     /label=M13/pUC Reverse
                     /note="In lacZ gene"
     protein_bind    4410..4426
                     /label=lac operator
                     /bound_moiety="lac repressor encoded by lacI"
                     /note="The lac repressor binds to the lac operator to
                     inhibit transcription in E. coli. This inhibition can be
                     relieved by adding lactose or
                     isopropyl-beta-D-thiogalactopyranoside (IPTG)."
     promoter        complement(4434..4464)
                     /label=lac promoter
                     /note="promoter for the E. coli lac operon"
     protein_bind    4479..4500
                     /label=CAP binding site
                     /bound_moiety="E. coli catabolite activator protein"
                     /note="CAP binding activates transcription in the presence
                     of cAMP."
     primer_bind     complement(4617..4634)
                     /label=L4440
                     /note="L4440 vector, forward primer"
     rep_origin      complement(4788..5376)
                     /direction=LEFT
                     /label=ori
                     /note="high-copy-number ColE1/pMB1/pBR322/pUC origin of
                     replication"
     primer_bind     complement(4868..4887)
                     /label=pBR322ori-F
                     /note="pBR322 origin, forward primer"
     CDS             complement(5547..6407)
                     /codon_start=1
                     /gene="bla"
                     /product="beta-lactamase"
                     /label=AmpR
                     /note="confers resistance to ampicillin, carbenicillin, and
                     related antibiotics"
                     /translation="MSIQHFRVALIPFFAAFCLPVFAHPETLVKVKDAEDQLGARVGYI
                     ELDLNSGKILESFRPEERFPMMSTFKVLLCGAVLSRIDAGQEQLGRRIHYSQNDLVEYS
                     PVTEKHLTDGMTVRELCSAAITMSDNTAANLLLTTIGGPKELTAFLHNMGDHVTRLDRW
                     EPELNEAIPNDERDTTMPVAMATTLRKLLTGELLTLASRQQLIDWMEADKVAGPLLRSA
                     LPAGWFIADKSGAGERGSRGIIAALGPDGKPSRIVVIYTTGSQATMDERNRQIAEIGAS
                     LIKHW"
     primer_bind     6170..6189
                     /label=Amp-R
                     /note="Ampicillin resistance gene, reverse primer"
     promoter        complement(6408..6512)
                     /gene="bla"
                     /label=AmpR promoter
ORIGIN
        1 cacctgacgt cgacggatcg ggagatctcc cgatccccta tggtgcactc tcagtacaat
       61 ctgctctgat gccgcatagt taagccagta tctgctccct gcttgtgtgt tggaggtcgc
      121 tgagtagtgc gcgagcaaaa tttaagctac aacaaggcaa ggcttgaccg acaattgcat
      181 gaagaatctg cttagggtta ggcgttttgc gctgcttcgc gatgtacggg ccagatatac
      241 gcgttgacat tgattattga ctagttatta atagtaatca attacggggt cattagttca
      301 tagcccatat atggagttcc gcgttacata acttacggta aatggcccgc ctggctgacc
      361 gcccaacgac ccccgcccat tgacgtcaat aatgacgtat gttcccatag taacgccaat
      421 agggactttc cattgacgtc aatgggtgga gtatttacgg taaactgccc acttggcagt
      481 acatcaagtg tatcatatgc caagtacgcc ccctattgac gtcaatgacg gtaaatggcc
      541 cgcctggcat tatgcccagt acatgacctt atgggacttt cctacttggc agtacatcta
      601 cgtattagtc atcgctatta ccatggtgat gcggttttgg cagtacatca atgggcgtgg
      661 atagcggttt gactcacggg gatttccaag tctccacccc attgacgtca atgggagttt
      721 gttttggcac caaaatcaac gggactttcc aaaatgtcgt aacaactccg ccccattgac
      781 gcaaatgggc ggtaggcgtg tacggtggga ggtctatata agcagagctc tctggctaac
      841 tagagaaccc actgcttact ggcttatcga aattaatacg actcactata gggagaccca
      901 agcttggtac cgagctcgga tccgccacca tgcgggacca catggtgctg cacgagtacg
      961 tgaacgccgc tggcatcaca ggcggagatg gcggatctgg cggcggaagc aagctgagag
     1021 tgttcctggc cctgcccatc atcatggtgg tggccttcag catgtgcatc atctgcctgc
     1081 tgatggccgg cgacacctgg acagagacac tggcctacgt gctgttctgg ggcgtggcca
     1141 gcatcggcac ctttttcatc atcctgtaca acggcaagga cttcgtggac gcccccagac
     1201 tggtgcagaa agagaagatc gaccccgggc ttaaggagct cgcatgcgga agcggagcta
     1261 ctaacttcag cctgctgaag caggctggag acgtggagga gaaccctgga cctagatctg
     1321 aattcatggt gggccggaac agcgccatcg ccgcgggcgt gtgcggtgcc ctcttcatag
     1381 ggtactgcat ctactttgac cgcaaaaggc ggagtgaccc caactccaaa ggagaagaac
     1441 tgtttaccgg cgtggtgcca attctcgtgg aactggatgg cgatgtgaat ggccacaaat
     1501 tttctgtcag aggagagggt gaaggtgatg ccacaatcgg aaagctcacc ctgaaattca
     1561 tctgcaccac tggaaagctc cctgtgccat ggccaacact ggtcactacc ctgacctacg
     1621 gcgtgcagtg cttttccaga tacccagacc atatgaagag gcatgacttt ttcaagagcg
     1681 ccatgcccga gggctatgtg caggagagaa ccatctcttt caaagatgac gggaaataca
     1741 agacccgcgc tgtggtcaag ttcgaaggag acacactggt gaatagaatc gagttgaagg
     1801 gcacagactt taaggaagat ggaaacattc tcggccacaa gctggaatac aactttaact
     1861 cccacaatgt gtacatcaca gccgacaagc aaaagaatgg catcaaggct aacttcacag
     1921 tcagacacaa cgtcgaggat ggaagcgtgc agctggccga ccattatcaa cagaacactc
     1981 caatcggcga cggccctgtg ctcctcccag acaaccatta cctgtccacc cagacagtcc
     2041 tgagcaaaga tccaaatgaa aaaggaacat aactcgagcc tctagagggc cctattctat
     2101 agtgtcacct aaatgctaga gctcgctgat cagcctcgac tgtgccttct agttgccagc
     2161 catctgttgt ttgcccctcc cccgtgcctt ccttgaccct ggaaggtgcc actcccactg
     2221 tcctttccta ataaaatgag gaaattgcat cgcattgtct gagtaggtgt cattctattc
     2281 tggggggtgg ggtggggcag gacagcaagg gggaggattg ggaagacaat agcaggcatg
     2341 ctggggatgc ggtgggctct atggcttctg aggcggaaag aaccagctgg ggctctaggg
     2401 ggtatccccn nnnnnnnnnn nnnnnnnnnn nnnnnnnnnn nnnnnnnnnn nnnnnnnnnn
     2461 nnnnnnnnnn nnnnnnnnnn nnnnnnnnnn nnnnnnnnnn nnnnnnnnnn nnnnnnnnnn
     2521 nnnnnnnnnn nnncnnnnnn nnnnnnnnnn nnnnnnnnnn nnnnnnnnnn nnnnnnnnnn
     2581 nnnnnnnnnn nnnnnnnnnn nnnnnnnnnn nnnnnnnnnn nnnnnannnn nnnnnnnnnn
     2641 nnnnnnnnnn nnnnnnnnnn nnnnnnnnnn nnnnnccttt gacgttggag tccacgttct
     2701 ttaatagtgg actcttgttc caaactggaa caacactcaa ccctatctcg gtctattctt
     2761 ttgatttata agggattttg ccgatttcgg cctattggtt aaaaaatgag ctgatttaac
     2821 aaaaatttaa cgcgaattaa ttctgtggaa tgtgtgtcag ttagggtgtg gaaagtcccc
     2881 aggctcccca gcaggcagaa gtatgcaaag catgcatctc aattagtcag caaccaggtg
     2941 tggaaagtcc ccaggctccc cagcaggcag aagtatgcaa agcatgcatc tcaattagtc
     3001 agcaaccata gtcccgcccc taactccgcc catcccgccc ctaactccgc ccagttccgc
     3061 ccattctccg ccccatggct gactaatttt ttttatttat gcagaggccg aggccgcctc
     3121 tgcctctgag ctattccaga agtagtgagg aggctttttt ggaggcctag gcttttgcaa
     3181 aaagctcccg ggagcttgta tatccatttt cggatctgat caagagacag gatgaggatc
     3241 gtttcgcatg attgaacaag atggattgca cgcaggttct ccggccgctt gggtggagag
     3301 gctattcggc tatgactggg cacaacagac aatcggctgc tctgatgccg ccgtgttccg
     3361 gctgtcagcg caggggcgcc cggttctttt tgtcaagacc gacctgtccg gtgccctgaa
     3421 tgaactgcag gacgaggcag cgcggctatc gtggctggcc acgacgggcg ttccttgcgc
     3481 agctgtgctc gacgttgtca ctgaagcggg aagggactgg ctgctattgg gcgaagtgcc
     3541 ggggcaggat ctcctgtcat ctcaccttgc tcctgccgag aaagtatcca tcatggctga
     3601 tgcaatgcgg cggctgcata cgcttgatcc ggctacctgc ccattcgacc accaagcgaa
     3661 acatcgcatc gagcgagcac gtactcggat ggaagccggt cttgtcgatc aggatgatct
     3721 ggacgaagag catcaggggc tcgcgccagc cgaactgttc gccaggctca aggcgcgcat
     3781 gcccgacggc gaggatctcg tcgtgaccca tggcgatgcc tgcttgccga atatcatggt
     3841 ggaaaatggc cgcttttctg gattcatcga ctgtggccgg ctgggtgtgg cggaccgcta
     3901 tcaggacata gcgttggcta cccgtgatat tgctgaagag cttggcggcg aatgggctga
     3961 ccgcttcctc gtgctttacg gtatcgccgc tcccgattcg cagcgcatcg ccttctatcg
     4021 ccttcttgac gagttcttct gagcgggact ctggggttcg aaatgaccga ccaagcgacg
     4081 cccaacctgc catcacgaga tttcgattcc accgccgcct tctatgaaag gttgggcttc
     4141 ggaatcgttt tccgggacgc cggctggatg atcctccagc gcggggatct catgctggag
     4201 ttcttcgccc accccaactt gtttattgca gcttataatg gttacaaata aagcaatagc
     4261 atcacaaatt tcacaaataa agcatttttt tcactgcatt ctagttgtgg tttgtccaaa
     4321 ctcatcaatg tatcttatca tgtctgtata ccgtcgacct ctagctagag cttggcgtaa
     4381 tcatggtcat agctgtttcc tgtgtgaaat tgttatccgc tcacaattcc acacaacata
     4441 cgagccggaa gcataaagtg taaagcctgg ggtgcctaat gagtgagcta actcacatta
     4501 attgcgttgc gctcactgcc cgctttccag tcgggaaacc tgtcgtgcca gctgcattaa
     4561 tgaatcggcc aacgcgcggg gagaggcggt ttgcgtattg ggcgctcttc cgcttcctcg
     4621 ctcactgact cgctgcgctc ggtcgttcgg ctgcggcgag cggtatcagc tcactcaaag
     4681 gcggtaatac ggttatccac agaatcaggg gataacgcag gaaagaacat gtgagcaaaa
     4741 ggccagcaaa aggccaggaa ccgtaaaaag gccgcgttgc tggcgttttt ccataggctc
     4801 cgcccccctg acgagcatca caaaaatcga cgctcaagtc agaggtggcg aaacccgaca
     4861 ggactataaa gataccaggc gtttccccct ggaagctccc tcgtgcgctc tcctgttccg
     4921 accctgccgc ttaccggata cctgtccgcc tttctccctt cgggaagcgt ggcgctttct
     4981 catagctcac gctgtaggta tctcagttcg gtgtaggtcg ttcgctccaa gctgggctgt
     5041 gtgcacgaac cccccgttca gcccgaccgc tgcgccttat ccggtaacta tcgtcttgag
     5101 tccaacccgg taagacacga cttatcgcca ctggcagcag ccactggtaa caggattagc
     5161 agagcgaggt atgtaggcgg tgctacagag ttcttgaagt ggtggcctaa ctacggctac
     5221 actagaagaa cagtatttgg tatctgcgct ctgctgaagc cagttacctt cggaaaaaga
     5281 gttggtagct cttgatccgg caaacaaacc accgctggta gcggtggttt ttttgtttgc
     5341 aagcagcaga ttacgcgcag aaaaaaagga tctcaagaag atcctttgat cttttctacg
     5401 gggtctgacg ctcagtggaa cgaaaactca cgttaaggga ttttggtcat gagattatca
     5461 aaaaggatct tcacctagat ccttttaaat taaaaatgaa gttttaaatc aatctaaagt
     5521 atatatgagt aaacttggtc tgacagttac caatgcttaa tcagtgaggc acctatctca
     5581 gcgatctgtc tatttcgttc atccatagtt gcctgactcc ccgtcgtgta gataactacg
     5641 atacgggagg gcttaccatc tggccccagt gctgcaatga taccgcgaga cccacgctca
     5701 ccggctccag atttatcagc aataaaccag ccagccggaa gggccgagcg cagaagtggt
     5761 cctgcaactt tatccgcctc catccagtct attaattgtt gccgggaagc tagagtaagt
     5821 agttcgccag ttaatagttt gcgcaacgtt gttgccattg ctacaggcat cgtggtgtca
     5881 cgctcgtcgt ttggtatggc ttcattcagc tccggttccc aacgatcaag gcgagttaca
     5941 tgatccccca tgttgtgcaa aaaagcggtt agctccttcg gtcctccgat cgttgtcaga
     6001 agtaagttgg ccgcagtgtt atcactcatg gttatggcag cactgcataa ttctcttact
     6061 gtcatgccat ccgtaagatg cttttctgtg actggtgagt actcaaccaa gtcattctga
     6121 gaatagtgta tgcggcgacc gagttgctct tgcccggcgt caatacggga taataccgcg
     6181 ccacatagca gaactttaaa agtgctcatc attggaaaac gttcttcggg gcgaaaactc
     6241 tcaaggatct taccgctgtt gagatccagt tcgatgtaac ccactcgtgc acccaactga
     6301 tcttcagcat cttttacttt caccagcgtt tctgggtgag caaaaacagg aaggcaaaat
     6361 gccgcaaaaa agggaataag ggcgacacgg aaatgttgaa tactcatact cttccttttt
     6421 caatattatt gaagcattta tcagggttat tgtctcatga gcggatacat atttgaatgt
     6481 atttagaaaa ataaacaaat aggggttccg cgcacatttc cccgaaaagt gc
//
